Addgene plasmid #26284: pENTR-GFP-MDC1 (770-7)
Depositing lab: Eric Campeau. Depositing organization: University of Massachusetts, Worcester.
Backbone
  Vector backbone: pENTR4
  Backbone manufacturer: Invitrogen
  Backbone size w/o insert (bp): 3270
  Vector type: Entry vector
Growth in bacteria
  Bacterial resistance: Kanamycin, 50 μg/mL
  Growth temperature: 37°C
  Growth strain: DH5alpha
  Growth instructions: TOP10F', 37oC
  Copy number: High Copy
Gene/Insert
  Gene/Insert name: Mediator of DNA damage checkpoint 1 (alt names: MDC1; NFBD1; KIAA0170)
  Species: H. sapiens (human)
  Insert size (bp): 6269
  Entrez Gene: MDC1 (a.k.a. NFBD1)
  Tag / fusion protein: GFP (N terminal on backbone)
  Cloning method: Restriction Enzyme; 5′ cloning site Bst BI (not destroyed); 3′ cloning site Xba I (not destroyed)
  Sequencing primers: 5′ ENTRforw; 3′ ENTRrev
Resource information
  A portion of this plasmid was derived from a plasmid made by: MDC1 cDNA was derived from clone KIAA0170 (Kazusa)
Terms and licenses: Academic/Nonprofit Terms; Industry Terms: Not Available to Industry
Depositor comments: The functionality of the GFP-MDC1 protein was verified by co-localization with gamma-H2AX after DNA damage.
How to cite: pENTR-GFP-MDC1 (770-7) was a gift from Eric Campeau (Addgene plasmid # 26284 ; http://n2t.net/addgene:26284 ; RRID:Addgene_26284)
