[The description below was written by a language model from this plasmid's Addgene catalogue record and pLannotate feature annotations shown in this document.]
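Description:
pENTR-GFP-MDC1 (770-7) is a Gateway entry clone built on the Invitrogen pENTR4 backbone, carrying human MDC1 (Mediator of DNA damage checkpoint 1, also called NFBD1 or KIAA0170) fused at its N terminus to EGFP. The roughly 9.5 kb plasmid is maintained in E. coli at high copy through a ColE1/pUC-type origin and selected with kanamycin via the aph(3')-Ia gene. The annotation also picks up a short fragment matching the RSF origin, which is probably just sequence similarity at the edge of the origin region. The rrnB T1 and T2 terminators sit upstream of the cloning region, where they insulate the insert from read-through transcription originating in the backbone.

The payload lies between the attL1 and attL2 recombination sites. It consists of the EGFP coding sequence, a short remnant of a multiple cloning site acting as a linker, and the approximately 6.3 kb MDC1 open reading frame, which was inserted between BstBI and XbaI sites (both retained) and derived from the Kazusa KIAA0170 cDNA clone. No promoter capable of driving expression in mammalian cells is annotated, as expected for an entry vector. The GFP-MDC1 cassette is instead meant to be moved by an LR Clonase reaction into a destination vector that supplies the promoter and any selection or delivery elements.

MDC1 is a scaffold protein that accumulates at DNA damage sites marked by phosphorylated histone H2AX and is required for checkpoint signalling in S and G2/M phases. The depositor notes that the fusion protein was functionally checked by its co-localization with gamma-H2AX after DNA damage, so the construct is suited to generating expression vectors for imaging MDC1 recruitment to damage foci.
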