Features (pLannotate 1.2.2; 10 found; start..end, strand, type, name):
      1..46      +  rep_origin     RSF ori (fragment): Plasmids containing the RSF 1030 origin of replication can be propagated in E. coli cells that contain additional plasmids with compatible origins.
    106..149     -  terminator     rrnB T1 terminator: Escherichia coli rrnB; transcription terminator T1 from the E. coli rrnB gene
    281..308     +  terminator     rrnB T2 terminator: transcription terminator T2 from the E. coli rrnB gene
    358..457     +  protein_bind   attL1: mutant version of attL; recombination site for the Gateway® LR reaction LR Clonase™
    504..1220    +  CDS            EGFP: EGFP is a basic (constitutively fluorescent) green fluorescent protein published in 1996, derived from Aequorea victoria. It is reported to be a rapidly-maturing weak dimer with moderate acid sensitivity.
   1226..1283    +  misc_feature   MCS (fragment): multiple cloning site
   1287..7553    +  CDS            MDC1: MDC1_HUMAN - Also known as KIAA0170, NFBD1. Experimental evidence at protein level: Swiss-Prot protein existence level 1. Required for checkpoint mediated cell cycle arrest in response to DNA damage within both the S phase and G2/M phases of the cell cycle. May serve as a scaffold for the recruitment of DNA repair and signal transduction proteins to discrete foci of DNA damage marked by 'Ser-139' phosphorylation of histone H2AX. Also required for downstream events subsequent to the recruitment of these proteins. These include phosphorylation and activation of the ATM, CHEK1 and CHEK2 kinases,
   7768..7867    -  protein_bind   attL2: mutant version of attL; recombination site for the Gateway® LR reaction LR Clonase™
   7990..8799    +  CDS            KanR: aminoglycoside phosphotransferase; aph(3')-Ia; confers resistance to kanamycin in bacteria or G418 (Geneticin®) in eukaryotes
   8889..9477    +  rep_origin     ori: high-copy-number ColE1/pMB1/pBR322/pUC origin of replication
>Addgene plasmid #26284 | pENTR-GFP-MDC1 (770-7) | depositor full sequence | sequence record 12370 | Author sequence
CTTTCCTGCGTTATCCCCTGATTCTGTGGATAACCGTATTACCGCTAGCATGGATCTCGGGGACGTCTAA
CTACTAAGCGAGAGTAGGGAACTGCCAGGCATCAAATAAAACGAAAGGCTCAGTCGGAAGACTGGGCCTT
TCGTTTTATCTGTTGTTTGTCGGTGAACGCTCTCCTGAGTAGGACAAATCCGCCGGGAGCGGATTTGAAC
GTTGTGAAGCAACGGCCCGGAGGGTGGCGGGCAGGACGCCCGCCATAAACTGCCAGGCATCAAACTAAGC
AGAAGGCCATCCTGACGGATGGCCTTTTTGCGTTTCTACAAACTCTTCCTGTTAGTTAGTTACTTAAGCT
CGGGCCCCAAATAATGATTTTATTTTGACTGATAGTGACCTGTTCGTTGCAACAAATTGATAAGCAATGC
TTTTTTATAATGCCAACTTTGTACAAAAAAGCAGGCTCCACCATGGGAACCAATTCAGTCGACTAGCGCT
ACCGGTCGCCACCATGGTGAGCAAGGGCGAGGAGCTGTTCACCGGGGTGGTGCCCATCCTGGTCGAGCTG
GACGGCGACGTAAACGGCCACAAGTTCAGCGTGTCCGGCGAGGGCGAGGGCGATGCCACCTACGGCAAGC
TGACCCTGAAGTTCATCTGCACCACCGGCAAGCTGCCCGTGCCCTGGCCCACCCTCGTGACCACCCTGAC
CTACGGCGTGCAGTGCTTCAGCCGCTACCCCGACCACATGAAGCAGCACGACTTCTTCAAGTCCGCCATG
CCCGAAGGCTACGTCCAGGAGCGCACCATCTTCTTCAAGGACGACGGCAACTACAAGACCCGCGCCGAGG
TGAAGTTCGAGGGCGACACCCTGGTGAACCGCATCGAGCTGAAGGGCATCGACTTCAAGGAGGACGGCAA
CATCCTGGGGCACAAGCTGGAGTACAACTACAACAGCCACAACGTCTATATCATGGCCGACAAGCAGAAG
AACGGCATCAAGGTGAACTTCAAGATCCGCCACAACATCGAGGACGGCAGCGTGCAGCTCGCCGACCACT
ACCAGCAGAACACCCCCATCGGCGACGGCCCCGTGCTGCTGCCCGACAACCACTACCTGAGCACCCAGTC
CGCCCTGAGCAAAGACCCCAACGAGAAGCGCGATCACATGGTCCTGCTGGAGTTCGTGACCGCCGCCGGG
ATCACTCTCGGCATGGACGAGCTGTACAAGTCCGGCCGGACTCAGATCTCGAGCTCAAGCTTCGAATTCT
GCAGTCGACGGTACCGCGGGCCCATCATGGAGGACACCCAGGCTATTGACTGGGATGTTGAAGAAGAGGA
GGAGACAGAGCAATCCAGTGAATCCTTGAGGTGTAACGTGGAGCCAGTAGGGCGGCTACATATCTTTAGT
GGTGCCCATGGACCAGAAAAAGATTTCCCACTACACCTCGGGAAGAATGTGGTAGGCCGAATGCCTGACT
GCTCTGTGGCCCTGCCCTTTCCATCTATCTCCAAACAACATGCAGAGATTGAAATCTTAGCCTGGGACAA
GGCACCTATCCTCCGAGACTGTGGGAGCCTTAATGGTACTCAAATCCTGAGACCTCCTAAGGTTTTGAGC
CCTGGGGTGAGTCACCGTCTGAGGGACCAGGAATTGATTCTCTTTGCTGACTTGCTCTGCCAGTACCATC
GCCTGGATGTCTCTCTGCCCTTTGTCTCCCGGGGCCCTCTGACAGTAGAAGAGACACCCAGAGTACAGGG
AGAAACTCAACCCCAGAGGCTTCTGTTGGCTGAGGACTCGGAGGAGGAAGTAGATTTTCTTTCTGAAAGG
CGTATGGTAAAAAAATCAAGGACCACATCTTCCTCTGTGATAGTTCCAGAGAGTGATGAAGAGGGGCATT
CCCCGGTCCTGGGCGGCCTTGGGCCGCCTTTTGCCTTCAATTTGAACAGTGACACAGATGTGGAAGAAGG
TCAGCAACCAGCCACAGAGGAGGCCTCCTCAGCTGCCAGAAGAGGTGCCACTGTAGAGGCAAAGCAGTCT
GAAGCTGAAGTTGTAACTGAAATCCAGCTTGAAAAGGATCAGCCTTTAGTGAAGGAGAGGGACAATGATA
CAAAAGTCAAGAGGGGTGCAGGGAATGGGGTGGTTCCAGCTGGGGTGATTCTGGAGAGGAGCCAACCTCC
TGGAGAGGACAGTGACACAGATGTGGATGATGACAGCAGGCCTCCTGGAAGGCCAGCTGAGGTCCATTTG
GAAAGGGCTCAGCCTTTTGGCTTCATCGACAGCGACACTGATGCGGAAGAAGAGAGGATCCCAGCAACCC
CAGTTGTCATTCCTATGAAGAAGAGGAAGATCTTCCATGGAGTAGGTACAAGGGGTCCTGGAGCACCAGG
CCTGGCCCATCTGCAGGAGAGCCAGGCTGGTAGTGATACAGATGTGGAAGAAGGCAAGGCCCCACAGGCT
GTCCCTCTGGAGAAAAGCCAAGCTTCCATGGTTATCAACAGCGATACAGATGACGAGGAAGAAGTCTCAG
CAGCGCTGACTTTGGCACATCTGAAAGAGAGCCAGCCTGCTATATGGAACAGAGATGCAGAAGAGGACAT
GCCCCAACGTGTGGTCCTTCTGCAGCGAAGCCAAACCACCACTGAGAGAGACAGTGACACAGACGTGGAG
GAGGAAGAGCTCCCAGTGGAAAATAGAGAAGCTGTCCTCAAGGATCACACAAAGATTAGAGCCCTTGTTA
GAGCACATTCAGAAAAGGACCAACCTCCTTTTGGGGACAGTGATGACAGTGTGGAAGCAGATAAGAGCTC
ACCTGGGATCCACCTGGAGAGAAGCCAAGCCTCCACCACAGTGGACATCAACACACAAGTGGAGAAGGAA
GTCCCGCCAGGGTCAGCCATTATGCATATAAAGAAGCATCAGGTGTCTGTGGAGGGGACAAATCAAACAG
ATGTGAAAGCAGTTGGGGGACCAGCAAAGCTGCTTGTGGTATCTCTAGAGGAAGCCTGGCCTCTGCATGG
GGACTGTGAAACAGATGCAGAGGAGGGCACCTCCCTAACAGCCTCAGTAGTTGCAGATGTAAGAAAGAGC
CAGCTTCCAGCAGAAGGGGATGCTGGGGCAGAGTGGGCTGCAGCTGTTCTTAAGCAGGAGAGAGCTCATG
AGGTGGGGGCCCAGGGTGGGCCACCTGTGGCACAAGTGGAGCAGGACCTCCCTATCTCAAGAGAGAACCT
CACAGATCTGGTGGTGGACACAGACACTCTAGGGGAATCCACCCAGCCACAGAGAGAGGGAGCCCAGGTC
CCCACAGGAAGGGAGAGAGAACAACATGTGGGTGGGACCAAGGACTCTGAAGACAACTATGGTGATTCTG
AAGATCTGGACCTACAAGCTACCCAGTGCTTTCTGGAGAATCAGGGCCTGGAAGCAGTCCAGAGCATGGA
GGATGAACCTACCCAGGCCTTCATGTTGACTCCACCCCAAGAGCTTGGCCCTTCCCATTGCAGCTTCCAG
ACAACAGGTACCCTAGATGAACCATGGGAGGTCCTGGCTACACAGCCATTCTGTCTGAGAGAGTCTGAGG
ACTCTGAGACCCAGCCTTTTGACACGCACCTTGAGGCCTATGGACCTTGCCTGTCTCCACCTAGGGCAAT
ACCAGGAGACCAACATCCAGAGAGCCCAGTTCACACAGAGCCAATGGGGATTCAAGGCAGAGGGAGGCAG
ACTGTGGATAAAGTCATGGGTATACCAAAAGAAACAGCAGAGAGGGTGGGCCCTGAGAGAGGGCCATTGG
AGAGAGAAACTGAGAAACTGCTACCAGAAAGACAGACAGATGTGACAGGAGAGGAAGAATTAACCAAGGG
GAAACAGGACAGAGAACAAAAACAGTTGTTAGCTAGAGACACCCAGAGACAAGAATCTGACAAAAATGGG
GAAAGTGCAAGTCCTGAAAGAGATAGGGAGAGTTTGAAGGTAGAAATTGAGACATCTGAGGAAATACAAG
AGAAACAAGTACAGAAGCAGACCCTTCCAAGCAAAGCATTTGAGAGAGAAGTAGAGAGACCAGTAGCAAA
CAGAGAGTGCGATCCAGCCGAGTTAGAAGAGAAGGTGCCCAAAGTGATCCTGGAGAGAGATACACAGAGA
GGGGAGCCAGAGGGAGGGAGCCAGGACCAGAAAGGGCAGGCCTCCAGCCCAACACCAGAGCCTGGGGTGG
GGGCGGGGGACCTTCCGGGACCTACCTCAGCCCCCGTACCTTCTGGGAGCCAGTCAGGTGGAAGGGGATC
CCCAGTGAGCCCCAGGAGGCATCAGAAAGGCCTCCTGAATTGCAAGATGCCACCTGCTGAGAAGGCTTCC
AGGATCAGAGCTGCTGAGAAGGTTTCCAGGGGCGATCAGGAATCTCCAGATGCTTGTCTGCCTCCTGCAG
TACCTGAAGCCCCAGCCCCACCCCAAAAGCCCCTTAACTCTCAGAGCCAGAAACATCTTGCACCTCCGCC
CCTTCTTTCTCCCCTTTTACCTTCTATCAAGCCAACCGTTCGTAAGACCAGGCAAGATGGGAGTCAGGAA
GCTCCAGAGGCTCCCTTGTCCTCAGAGCTGGAGCCTTTCCACCCAAAGCCTAAAATTAGAACTCGGAAGT
CCTCCAGAATGACACCCTTTCCAGCTACCTCTGCTGCCCCTGAGCCCCACCCTTCCACCTCCACAGCCCA
GCCAGTCACTCCCAAGCCCACATCTCAGGCCACTAGGAGCAGGACAAATAGGTCCTCTGTCAAGACCCCT
GAACCAGTTGTCCCCACAGCCCCTGAGCTCCAGCCTTCCACCTCCACAGACCAGCCTGTCACCTCTGAGC
CCACATCTCAGGTTACTAGGGGAAGAAAAAGTAGATCCTCTGTCAAGACCCCTGAAACAGTTGTGCCCAC
AGCCCTTGAGCTCCAGCCTTCCACCTCCACCGACCGACCTGTCACCTCTGAACCCACCTCTCAGGCTACT
AGGGGAAGAAAAAATAGATCCTCTGTCAAGACCCCTGAACCAGTTGTCCCCACAGCCCCTGAGCTCCAGC
CTTCCACCTCCACAGACCAGCCTGTCACTTCTGAGCCCACATATCAGGCTACTAGGGGAAGAAAAAATAG
ATCCTCTGTCAAGACCCCTGAACCAGTTGTGCCCACAGCCCCTGAGCTCCGGCCTTCCACCTCCACAGAC
CGACCTGTCACCCCCAAGCCCACATCTCGGACCACTAGGAGCAGGACAAATATGTCCTCTGTCAAGACCC
CTGAAACAGTTGTCCCCACAGCCCCTGAGCTCCAGATTTCCACCTCCACAGACCAACCTGTCACCCCTAA
GCCCACATCTCGGACCACTAGGAGCAGGACAAATATGTCCTCTGTGAAGAACCCTGAATCAACTGTCCCT
ATAGCCCCTGAGCTCCCACCTTCCACCTCCACAGAGCAGCCTGTCACCCCTGAGCCCACATCTCGGGCTA
CTAGGGGAAGAAAAAATAGATCCTCTGGCAAGACCCCTGAAACACTTGTCCCCACAGCCCCTAAGCTCGA
GCCTTCCACTTCCACAGACCAACCTGTCACTCCTGAGCCCACATCTCAGGCCACCAGGGGCAGGACAAAT
AGGTCCTCTGTGAAGACCCCTGAAACAGTTGTCCCCACAGCCCCTGAGCTCCAGCCTTCCACCTCCACAG
ACCAGCCTGTTACCCCTGAGCCTACGTCTCAGGCTACTAGGGGAAGAACAGATAGATCCTCTGTCAAGAC
TCCTGAAACAGTTGTCCCCACAGCCCCTGAGCTACAGGCTTCCGCCTCCACAGACCAGCCTGTCACCTCT
GAGCCCACATCTCGGACCACTAGGGGAAGAAAAAATCGGTCCTCTGTCAAGACCCCTGAAACAGTTGTGC
CCGCAGCCCCTGAGCTCCAGCCTCCCACCTCCACAGACCGACCTGTCACCCCTGAGCCCACATCTCGGGC
CACTAGGGGCAGGACAAATAGGTCCTCTGTCAAGACCCCTGAATCAATTGTCCCTATAGCCCCTGAGCTT
CAGCCTTCCACCTCCAGAAACCAGCTTGTCACCCCTGAGCCCACATCTCGGGCCACTAGGTGCAGGACAA
ATAGGTCCTCTGTCAAGACCCCTGAGCCAGTTGTCCCCACAGCCCCTGAGCCCCATCCTACCACCTCCAC
AGACCAGCCTGTCACCCCCAAGCTCACATCTAGGGCCACTAGGAGAAAGACAAATAGGTCCTCTGTCAAG
ACTCCCAAACCAGTTGAACCAGCAGCCTCTGATCTTGAGCCTTTTACCCCCACAGACCAGTCCGTCACCC
CTGAGGCCATAGCTCAGGGTGGTCAGAGCAAAACACTGAGGTCTTCCACAGTAAGAGCTATGCCGGTTCC
TACCACCCCTGAATTCCAATCTCCTGTCACCACAGACCAGCCTATTTCCCCTGAGCCTATTACTCAACCC
AGTTGCATCAAGAGGCAGAGAGCCGCTGGGAACCCTGGCTCCCTCGCAGCTCCCATTGACCATAAGCCTT
GCTCTGCACCCTTGGAACCTAAATCCCAGGCCTCAAGGAACCAAAGATGGGGAGCAGTGAGAGCAGCTGA
ATCCCTTACAGCCATTCCTGAGCCTGCCTCTCCCCAGCTTCTTGAGACACCAATTCATGCCTCCCAGATC
CAAAAGGTGGAACCAGCAGGTAGATCTAGGTTCACCCCGGAGCTCCAGCCTAAGGCCTCTCAAAGCCGCA
AGAGGTCTTTAGCTACCATGGATTCACCACCACATCAAAAACAGCCCCAAAGAGGGGAAGTCTCCCAGAA
GACAGTGATTATCAAGGAAGAGGAAGAAGATACTGCAGAGAAGCCAGGGAAGGAAGAGGATGTCGTGACT
CCAAAACCAGGCAAGAGAAAGAGAGACCAGGCAGAGGAGGAGCCCAACAGAATACCAAGCCGCAGCCTCC
GACGGACCAAACTTAACCAAGAATCAACAGCCCCCAAAGTGCTCTTCACAGGAGTGGTGGATGCTCGGGG
AGAGCGGGCTGTGCTGGCACTGGGGGGAAGTCTGGCTGGTTCAGCGGCAGAGGCTTCCCACCTGGTCACT
GATCGCATCCGCCGGACAGTCAAGTTCCTGTGTGCCCTGGGGCGGGGAATCCCCATTCTGTCCCTGGACT
GGCTGCATCAGTCCCGCAAGGCTGGTTTCTTCTTACCCCCGGATGAATATGTGGTGACCGACCCTGAGCA
AGAGAAGAACTTTGGCTTTAGCCTTCAAGACGCACTGAGCAGGGCTCGGGAGCGAAGGCTGCTAGAGGGC
TATGAGATCTATGTGACCCCTGGAGTCCAGCCACCACCACCTCAGATGGGAGAGATTATTAGCTGCTGTG
GAGGCACATACCTACCCAGCATGCCTCGGTCCTATAAGCCTCAGAGAGTTGTGATCACATGCCCTCAGGA
CTTCCCTCATTGCTCCATTCCACTACGGGTTGGGCTGCCCCTCCTCTCGCCTGAGTTCCTGCTGACTGGA
GTGCTGAAGCAGGAAGCCAAGCCAGAGGCCTTTGTCCTCTCCCCTTTGGAGATGTCATCCACCTGAGAAC
TCCACTACCCTTTTCCCTCCCAGACCACGAATTAGAAGATATGTGGAAGAAAGAACTCAGGGCGTTAGAA
AGGATTGGGGTATATTGATACAACTTGTCCTGGAACATGGGTGGGACCAGAAATCTTTATGAATAAATGA
AAAGATAAGGGATTTGGAAGCCACAGGTTGTTTTTTGTTTGTTTGTTTGTTTTTTTAATGGATCTAGACC
CAGCTTTCTTGTACAAAGTTGGCATTATAAGAAAGCATTGCTTATCAATTTGTTGCAACGAACAGGTCAC
TATCAGTCAAAATAAAATCATTATTTGCCATCCAGCTGCAGCTCTGGCCCGTGTCTCAAAATCTCTGATG
TTACATTGCACAAGATAAAAATATATCATCATGAACAATAAAACTGTCTGCTTACATAAACAGTAATACA
AGGGGTGTTATGAGCCATATTCAACGGGAAACGTCGAGGCCGCGATTAAATTCCAACATGGATGCTGATT
TATATGGGTATAAATGGGCTCGCGATAATGTCGGGCAATCAGGTGCGACAATCTATCGCTTGTATGGGAA
GCCCGATGCGCCAGAGTTGTTTCTGAAACATGGCAAAGGTAGCGTTGCCAATGATGTTACAGATGAGATG
GTCAGACTAAACTGGCTGACGGAATTTATGCCTCTTCCGACCATCAAGCATTTTATCCGTACTCCTGGTG
ATGCATGGTTACTCACCACTGCGATCCCCGGAAAAACAGCATTCCAGGTATTAGAAGAATATCCTGATTC
AGGTGAAAATATTGTTGATGCGCTGGCAGTGTTCCTGCGCCGGTTGCATTCGATTCCTGTTTGTAATTGT
CCTTTTAACAGCGATCGCGTATTTCGTCTCGCTCAGGCGCAATCACGAATGAATAACGGTTTGGTTGATG
CGAGTGATTTTGATGACGAGCGTAATGGCTGGCCTGTTGAACAAGTCTGGAAAGAAATGCATAAACTTTT
GCCATTCTCACCGGATTCAGTCGTCACTCATGGTGATTTCTCACTTGATAACCTTATTTTTGACGAGGGG
AAATTAATAGGTTGTATTGATGTTGGACGAGTCGGAATCGCAGACCGATACCAGGATCTTGCCATCCTAT
GGAACTGCCTCGGTGAGTTTTCTCCTTCATTACAGAAACGGCTTTTTCAAAAATATGGTATTGATAATCC
TGATATGAATAAATTGCAGTTTCATTTGATGCTCGATGAGTTTTTCTAATCAGAATTGGTTAATTGGTTG
TAACATTATTCAGATTGGGCCCCGTTCCACTGAGCGTCAGACCCCGTAGAAAAGATCAAAGGATCTTCTT
GAGATCCTTTTTTTCTGCGCGTAATCTGCTGCTTGCAAACAAAAAAACCACCGCTACCAGCGGTGGTTTG
TTTGCCGGATCAAGAGCTACCAACTCTTTTTCCGAAGGTAACTGGCTTCAGCAGAGCGCAGATACCAAAT
ACTGTTCTTCTAGTGTAGCCGTAGTTAGGCCACCACTTCAAGAACTCTGTAGCACCGCCTACATACCTCG
CTCTGCTAATCCTGTTACCAGTGGCTGCTGCCAGTGGCGATAAGTCGTGTCTTACCGGGTTGGACTCAAG
ACGATAGTTACCGGATAAGGCGCAGCGGTCGGGCTGAACGGGGGGTTCGTGCACACAGCCCAGCTTGGAG
CGAACGACCTACACCGAACTGAGATACCTACAGCGTGAGCTATGAGAAAGCGCCACGCTTCCCGAAGGGA
GAAAGGCGGACAGGTATCCGGTAAGCGGCAGGGTCGGAACAGGAGAGCGCACGAGGGAGCTTCCAGGGGG
AAACGCCTGGTATCTTTATAGTCCTGTCGGGTTTCGCCACCTCTGACTTGAGCGTCGATTTTTGTGATGC
TCGTCAGGGGGGCGGAGCCTATGGAAAAACGCCAGCAACGCGGCCTTTTTACGGTTCCTGGCCTTTTGCT
GGCCTTTTGCTCACATGTT
