>Addgene plasmid #26284 | pENTR-GFP-MDC1 (770-7) | addgene partial sequence | sequence record 32564 | 26284 with EGFP-C
CTCGGCATGGACGAGCTGTACAAGTCCGGCCGGACTCAGATCTCGAGCTCAAGCTTCGAATTCTGCAGTC
GACGGTACCGCGGGCCCATCATGGAGGACACCCAGGCTATTGACTGGGATGTTGAAGAAGAGGAGGAGAC
AGAGCAATCCAGTGAATCCTTGAGGTGTAACGTGGAGCCAGTAGGGCGGCTACATATCTTTAGTGGTGCC
CATGGACCAGAAAAAGATTTCCCACTACACCTCGGGAAGAATGTGGTAGGCCGAATGCCTGACTGCTCTG
TGGCCCTGCCCTTTCCATCTATCTCCAAACAACATGCAGAGATTGAAATCTTAGCCTGGGACAAGGCACC
TATCCTCCGAGACTGTGGGAGCCTTAATGGTACTCAAATCCTGAGACCTCCTAAGGTTTTGAGCCCTGGG
GTGAGTCACCGTCTGAGGGACCAGGAATTGATTCTCTTTGCTGACTTGCTCTGCCAGTACCATCGCCTGG
ATGTCTCTCTGCCCTTTGTCTCCCGGGGCCCTCTGACAGTAGAAGAGACACCCAGAGTACAGGGAGAAAC
TCAACCCCAGAGGCTTCTGTTGGCTGAGGACTCGGAGGAGGAAGTAGATTTTCTTTCTGAAAGGCGTATG
GTAAAAAAATCAAGGACCACATCTTCCTCTGTGATAGTTCCAGAGAGTGATGAAGAGGGGCATTCCCCGG
TCCTGGGCGGCCTTGGGCCGCCTTTTGCCTTCAATTTGAACAGTGACACAGATGTGGAAGAAGGTCAGCA
ACCAGCCACAGAGGANGCCTCCTCAGCTGCCAGAAGAGGTGCCACTGTAGAGGCAAAGCAGTCTGAAGCT
GAAGTTGTAACTGAAATCCAGCTTGAAAAGGATCAGCCTTTAGTGAAGGAGAGGGACAATGATA
